Addgene plasmid #69546: tetO-MyoD-T2A-GFPnls-mPGK-rtTA-IRES-Puro
Purpose: Tet-On system expressing MyoD-2A-GFP-2xNLS.
Depositing lab: Charles Gersbach. Depositing organization: Duke University.
Backbone
  Vector backbone: pRRL
  Total vector size (bp): 11004
  Vector type: Lentiviral
  Selectable markers: Puromycin
Growth in bacteria
  Bacterial resistance: Ampicillin, 100 μg/mL
  Growth temperature: 37°C
  Growth strain: Stbl3
  Copy number: Unknown
Gene/Insert 1
  Gene/Insert name: eGFP (alt name: Enhanced green fluorescent protein)
  Species: Synthetic
  Tag / fusion protein: 2x nuclear localization sequence (C terminal on insert); T2A "skipping" peptide (N terminal on insert)
  Cloning method: Restriction Enzyme; 5′ cloning site NsiI (not destroyed); 3′ cloning site NheI (not destroyed)
  Sequencing primers: 5′ CCCAATGCGATTTATCAGGT; 3′ gacgtgaagaatgtgcgaga
Gene/Insert 2
  Gene/Insert name: Myod1 (alt name: MyoD)
  Species: M. musculus (mouse)
  Mutation: Removed stop codon to fuse it to the 2A-eGFPnls insert.
  GenBank ID: NM_010866.2
  Entrez Gene: Myod1 (a.k.a. MYF3, MyoD, Myod-1, bHLHc1)
  Cloning method: Restriction Enzyme; 5′ cloning site MluI (not destroyed); 3′ cloning site NsiI (not destroyed)
  Sequencing primers: 5′ tacggtgggaggcctatataagca; 3′ GACCAGGATGGGCACCAC
Terms and licenses: Academic/Nonprofit Terms; Industry Terms: Not Available to Industry
How to cite: tetO-MyoD-T2A-GFPnls-mPGK-rtTA-IRES-Puro was a gift from Charles Gersbach (Addgene plasmid # 69546 ; http://n2t.net/addgene:69546 ; RRID:Addgene_69546)
