[The description below was written by a language model from this plasmid's Addgene catalogue record and pLannotate feature annotations shown in this document.]
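Description:
tetO-MyoD-T2A-GFPnls-mPGK-rtTA-IRES-Puro is an 11 kb all-in-one, doxycycline-inducible (Tet-On) lentiviral transfer plasmid built on the pRRL backbone. It is propagated in E. coli through a high-copy ColE1/pUC origin with ampicillin resistance, and it also carries an f1 origin and an SV40 origin. The viral portion has a third-generation, self-inactivating layout. An RSV promoter drives a truncated HIV-1 5' LTR, followed by the Ψ packaging signal with a partial gag sequence, the Rev response element and the cPPT/CTS. Downstream of the payload lie a WPRE to boost transcript expression, a ΔU3 3' LTR and an SV40 polyadenylation signal.

The payload consists of two cassettes in the same orientation. In the first, a tetracycline response element with seven tetO copies joined to a minimal CMV promoter drives mouse Myod1. The Myod1 stop codon was removed so that it reads through a T2A "skipping" peptide into EGFP, which carries two C-terminal nuclear localization signals. Induced cells therefore make MyoD and a separate nuclear green reporter from one transcript. In the second cassette, a constitutive PGK promoter expresses the reverse transactivator rtTA-Advanced, followed by an EMCV IRES and puromycin N-acetyltransferase, so transduced cells can be selected with puromycin. The construct name indicates a mouse PGK promoter, whereas the automated annotation labels this element as human PGK.

rtTA binds the TRE only when tetracycline or doxycycline is present, so MyoD expression can be switched on by the drug and followed by nuclear GFP. MyoD is a myogenic transcription factor that can convert fibroblasts to myoblasts, which makes the vector suited to controlled myogenic reprogramming or differentiation experiments, although the record states only the expression purpose.
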