Features (pLannotate 1.2.2; 33 found; start..end, strand, type, name):
     39..627     +  misc_feature   WPRE: woodchuck hepatitis virus posttranscriptional regulatory element
    644..712     +  CDS            nef (fragment): NEF_HV1Z2 - Experimental evidence at protein level: Swiss-Prot protein existence level 1. Extracellular Nef protein targets CD4(+) T-lymphocytes for apoptosis by interacting with CXCR4 surface receptors. From Human immunodeficiency virus type 1 group M subtype D (isolate Z2/CDC-Z34) (HIV-1).
    714..947     +  LTR            3' LTR (ΔU3): self-inactivating 3' long terminal repeat (LTR) from HIV-1
   1019..1140    +  polyA_signal   SV40 poly(A) signal: SV40 polyadenylation signal
   1159..1294    +  rep_origin     SV40 ori: SV40 origin of replication
   1327..1345    -  promoter       T7 promoter: promoter for bacteriophage T7 RNA polymerase
   1353..1508    +  CDS            lacZα (fragment): LacZα fragment of β-galactosidase; lacZ fragment
   1516..1971    +  rep_origin     f1 ori (sequence partly withheld): f1 bacteriophage origin of replication; arrow indicates direction of (+) strand synthesis
   2000..2104    +  promoter       AmpR promoter: bla
   2105..2965    +  CDS            AmpR: β-lactamase; bla; confers resistance to ampicillin, carbenicillin, and related antibiotics
   3136..3724    +  rep_origin     ori: high-copy-number ColE1/pMB1/pBR322/pUC origin of replication
   3907..3999    +  CDS            lacI (fragment): lac repressor; lacI; The lac repressor binds to the lac operator to inhibit transcription in E. coli. This inhibition can be relieved by adding lactose or isopropyl-β-D-thiogalactopyranoside (IPTG).
   4012..4033    +  protein_bind   CAP binding site: CAP binding activates transcription in the presence of cAMP. E. coli catabolite activator protein
   4048..4078    +  promoter       lac promoter: promoter for the E. coli lac operon
   4082..4104    +  protein_bind   lac operator (fragment): The lac repressor binds to the lac operator to inhibit transcription in E. coli. This inhibition can be relieved by adding lactose or isopropyl-β-D-thiogalactopyranoside (IPTG). lac repressor encoded by lacI
   4147..4165    +  promoter       T3 promoter: promoter for bacteriophage T3 RNA polymerase
   4193..4414    +  promoter       RSV promoter: Rous sarcoma virus enhancer/promoter
   4421..4601    +  LTR            5' LTR (truncated): truncated 5' long terminal repeat (LTR) from HIV-1
   4645..4770    +  misc_feature   HIV-1 Ψ: packaging signal of human immunodeficiency virus type 1
   4754..5117    +  CDS            HIV-1 gag (fragment): gag protein from human immunodeficiency virus 1; gag
   5212..5548    +  ncRNA          RRE: Accession: RF00036 - HIV Rev response element
   5873..5973    +  CDS            Rev (fragment): human immunodeficiency virus 1 (HIV-1) Rev protein; rev; enhances nuclear export of unspliced and incompletely spliced viral mRNAs
   5992..6109    +  misc_feature   cPPT/CTS: central polypurine tract and central termination sequence of HIV-1
   6142..6412    +  protein_bind   tetracycline response element: contains seven copies of the tetracycline operator tetO tetracycline repressor TetR
   6423..6440    +  misc_feature   MCS (fragment): pUC18/19 multiple cloning site
   6445..6482    +  promoter       minimal CMV promoter: human cytomegalovirus (CMV) immediate early promoter
   6576..6607    +  misc_feature   MCS (fragment): pUC18/19 multiple cloning site
   6627..7580    +  CDS            Myod1: MYOD1_MOUSE - Also known as Myod. Experimental evidence at protein level: Swiss-Prot protein existence level 1. Acts as a transcriptional activator that promotes transcription of muscle-specific target genes and plays a role in muscle differentiation (PubMed:16901893). Together with MYF5 and MYOG, co-occupies muscle-specific gene promoter core region during myogenesis. Induces fibroblasts to differentiate into myoblasts. Interacts with and is inhibited by the twist protein. This interaction probably involves the basic domains of both proteins (PubMed:21798092, PubMed:3175662). From Mus musculu
   7641..8357    +  CDS            EGFP: EGFP is a basic (constitutively fluorescent) green fluorescent protein published in 1996, derived from Aequorea victoria. It is reported to be a rapidly-maturing weak dimer with moderate acid sensitivity.
   8457..8967    +  promoter       hPGK promoter: human phosphoglycerate kinase 1 promoter
   9006..9752    +  CDS            rtTA-Advanced: improved tetracycline-controlled transactivator In the Tet-On® system, rtTA-Advanced binds to the Tet-responsive element and stimulates transcription only in the presence of tetracycline or doxycycline.
   9908..10370   +  misc_feature   IRES: internal ribosome entry site (IRES) of the encephalomyocarditis virus (EMCV)
  10384..10983   +  CDS            PuroR: puromycin N-acetyltransferase; pac from Streptomyces alboniger; confers resistance to puromycin
>Addgene plasmid #69546 | tetO-MyoD-T2A-GFPnls-mPGK-rtTA-IRES-Puro | depositor full sequence | sequence record 122992 | tetO-MyoD-T2A-GFPnls-mPGK-rtTA-IRES-Puro sequence 11004 bps
CTAGCTTCTGCAGCACGTGTCTAGAAACGCTGGTCGACAATCAACCTCTGGATTACAAAATTTGTGAAAG
ATTGACTGGTATTCTTAACTATGTTGCTCCTTTTACGCTATGTGGATACGCTGCTTTAATGCCTTTGTAT
CATGCTATTGCTTCCCGTATGGCTTTCATTTTCTCCTCCTTGTATAAATCCTGGTTGCTGTCTCTTTATG
AGGAGTTGTGGCCCGTTGTCAGGCAACGTGGCGTGGTGTGCACTGTGTTTGCTGACGCAACCCCCACTGG
TTGGGGCATTGCCACCACCTGTCAGCTCCTTTCCGGGACTTTCGCTTTCCCCCTCCCTATTGCCACGGCG
GAACTCATCGCCGCCTGCCTTGCCCGCTGCTGGACAGGGGCTCGGCTGTTGGGCACTGACAATTCCGTGG
TGTTGTCGGGGAAGCTGACGTCCTTTCCATGGCTGCTCGCCTGTGTTGCCACCTGGATTCTGCGCGGGAC
GTCCTTCTGCTACGTCCCTTCGGCCCTCAATCCAGCGGACCTTCCTTCCCGCGGCCTGCTGCCGGCTCTG
CGGCCTCTTCCGCGTCTTCGCCTTCGCCCTCAGACGAGTCGGATCTCCCTTTGGGCCGCCTCCCCGCCTG
GAATTCGAGCTCGGTACCTTTAAGACCAATGACTTACAAGGCAGCTGTAGATCTTAGCCACTTTTTAAAA
GAAAAGGGGGGACTGGAAGGGCTAATTCACTCCCAACGAAGACAAGATCTGCTTTTTGCTTGTACTGGGT
CTCTCTGGTTAGACCAGATCTGAGCCTGGGAGCTCTCTGGCTAACTAGGGAACCCACTGCTTAAGCCTCA
ATAAAGCTTGCCTTGAGTGCTTCAAGTAGTGTGTGCCCGTCTGTTGTGTGACTCTGGTAACTAGAGATCC
CTCAGACCCTTTTAGTCAGTGTGGAAAATCTCTAGCAGTAGTAGTTCATGTCATCTTATTATTCAGTATT
TATAACTTGCAAAGAAATGAATATCAGAGAGTGAGAGGAACTTGTTTATTGCAGCTTATAATGGTTACAA
ATAAAGCAATAGCATCACAAATTTCACAAATAAAGCATTTTTTTCACTGCATTCTAGTTGTGGTTTGTCC
AAACTCATCAATGTATCTTATCATGTCTGGCTCTAGCTATCCCGCCCCTAACTCCGCCCAGTTCCGCCCA
TTCTCCGCCCCATGGCTGACTAATTTTTTTTATTTATGCAGAGGCCGAGGCCGCCTCGGCCTCTGAGCTA
TTCCAGAAGTAGTGAGGAGGCTTTTTTGGAGGCCTAGGCTTTTGCGTCGAGACGTACCCAATTCGCCCTA
TAGTGAGTCGTATTACGCGCGCTCACTGGCCGTCGTTTTACAACGTCGTGACTGGGAAAACCCTGGCGTT
ACCCAACTTAATCGCCTTGCAGCACATCCCCCTTTCGCCAGCTGGCGTAATAGCGAAGAGGCCCGCACCG
ATCGCCCTTCCCAACAGTTGCGCAGCCTGAATGGCGAATGGCGCG
[124 nt withheld, positions 1516-1639]
C
[91 nt withheld, positions 1641-1731]
A
[49 nt withheld, positions 1733-1781]
CCTTTGACGTTGGAGTCCACGTTCTTT
[37 nt withheld, positions 1809-1845]
ACCCTATCTCGGTCTATTCTTTTGATTTATAAGGGATTTTGCCGATTTCGGCCTATTGGTTAAAAAATGA
GCTGATTTAACAAAAATTTAACGCGAATTTTAACAAAATATTAACGTTTACAATTTCCCAGGTGGCACTT
TTCGGGGAAATGTGCGCGGAACCCCTATTTGTTTATTTTTCTAAATACATTCAAATATGTATCCGCTCAT
GAGACAATAACCCTGATAAATGCTTCAATAATATTGAAAAAGGAAGAGTATGAGTATTCAACATTTCCGT
GTCGCCCTTATTCCCTTTTTTGCGGCATTTTGCCTTCCTGTTTTTGCTCACCCAGAAACGCTGGTGAAAG
TAAAAGATGCTGAAGATCAGTTGGGTGCACGAGTGGGTTACATCGAACTGGATCTCAACAGCGGTAAGAT
CCTTGAGAGTTTTCGCCCCGAAGAACGTTTTCCAATGATGAGCACTTTTAAAGTTCTGCTATGTGGCGCG
GTATTATCCCGTATTGACGCCGGGCAAGAGCAACTCGGTCGCCGCATACACTATTCTCAGAATGACTTGG
TTGAGTACTCACCAGTCACAGAAAAGCATCTTACGGATGGCATGACAGTAAGAGAATTATGCAGTGCTGC
CATAACCATGAGTGATAACACTGCGGCCAACTTACTTCTGACAACGATCGGAGGACCGAAGGAGCTAACC
GCTTTTTTGCACAACATGGGGGATCATGTAACTCGCCTTGATCGTTGGGAACCGGAGCTGAATGAAGCCA
TACCAAACGACGAGCGTGACACCACGATGCCTGTAGCAATGGCAACAACGTTGCGCAAACTATTAACTGG
CGAACTACTTACTCTAGCTTCCCGGCAACAATTAATAGACTGGATGGAGGCGGATAAAGTTGCAGGACCA
CTTCTGCGCTCGGCCCTTCCGGCTGGCTGGTTTATTGCTGATAAATCTGGAGCCGGTGAGCGTGGGTCTC
GCGGTATCATTGCAGCACTGGGGCCAGATGGTAAGCCCTCCCGTATCGTAGTTATCTACACGACGGGGAG
TCAGGCAACTATGGATGAACGAAATAGACAGATCGCTGAGATAGGTGCCTCACTGATTAAGCATTGGTAA
CTGTCAGACCAAGTTTACTCATATATACTTTAGATTGATTTAAAACTTCATTTTTAATTTAAAAGGATCT
AGGTGAAGATCCTTTTTGATAATCTCATGACCAAAATCCCTTAACGTGAGTTTTCGTTCCACTGAGCGTC
AGACCCCGTAGAAAAGATCAAAGGATCTTCTTGAGATCCTTTTTTTCTGCGCGTAATCTGCTGCTTGCAA
ACAAAAAAACCACCGCTACCAGCGGTGGTTTGTTTGCCGGATCAAGAGCTACCAACTCTTTTTCCGAAGG
TAACTGGCTTCAGCAGAGCGCAGATACCAAATACTGTCCTTCTAGTGTAGCCGTAGTTAGGCCACCACTT
CAAGAACTCTGTAGCACCGCCTACATACCTCGCTCTGCTAATCCTGTTACCAGTGGCTGCTGCCAGTGGC
GATAAGTCGTGTCTTACCGGGTTGGACTCAAGACGATAGTTACCGGATAAGGCGCAGCGGTCGGGCTGAA
CGGGGGGTTCGTGCACACAGCCCAGCTTGGAGCGAACGACCTACACCGAACTGAGATACCTACAGCGTGA
GCTATGAGAAAGCGCCACGCTTCCCGAAGGGAGAAAGGCGGACAGGTATCCGGTAAGCGGCAGGGTCGGA
ACAGGAGAGCGCACGAGGGAGCTTCCAGGGGGAAACGCCTGGTATCTTTATAGTCCTGTCGGGTTTCGCC
ACCTCTGACTTGAGCGTCGATTTTTGTGATGCTCGTCAGGGGGGCGGAGCCTATGGAAAAACGCCAGCAA
CGCGGCCTTTTTACGGTTCCTGGCCTTTTGCTGGCCTTTTGCTCACATGTTCTTTCCTGCGTTATCCCCT
GATTCTGTGGATAACCGTATTACCGCCTTTGAGTGAGCTGATACCGCTCGCCGCAGCCGAACGACCGAGC
GCAGCGAGTCAGTGAGCGAGGAAGCGGAAGAGCGCCCAATACGCAAACCGCCTCTCCCCGCGCGTTGGCC
GATTCATTAATGCAGCTGGCACGACAGGTTTCCCGACTGGAAAGCGGGCAGTGAGCGCAACGCAATTAAT
GTGAGTTAGCTCACTCATTAGGCACCCCAGGCTTTACACTTTATGCTTCCGGCTCGTATGTTGTGTGGAA
TTGTGAGCGGATAACAATTTCACACAGGAAACAGCTATGACCATGATTACGCCAAGCGCGCAATTAACCC
TCACTAAAGGGAACAAAAGCTGGAGCTGCAAGCTTAATGTAGTCTTATGCAATACTCTTGTAGTCTTGCA
ACATGGTAACGATGAGTTAGCAACATGCCTTACAAGGAGAGAAAAAGCACCGTGCATGCCGATTGGTGGA
AGTAAGGTGGTACGATCGTGCCTTATTAGGAAGGCAACAGACGGGTCTGACATGGATTGGACGAACCACT
GAATTGCCGCATTGCAGAGATATTGTATTTAAGTGCCTAGCTCGATACAATAAACGGGTCTCTCTGGTTA
GACCAGATCTGAGCCTGGGAGCTCTCTGGCTAACTAGGGAACCCACTGCTTAAGCCTCAATAAAGCTTGC
CTTGAGTGCTTCAAGTAGTGTGTGCCCGTCTGTTGTGTGACTCTGGTAACTAGAGATCCCTCAGACCCTT
TTAGTCAGTGTGGAAAATCTCTAGCAGTGGCGCCCGAACAGGGACCTGAAAGCGAAAGGGAAACCAGAGC
TCTCTCGACGCAGGACTCGGCTTGCTGAAGCGCGCACGGCAAGAGGCGAGGGGCGGCGACTGGTGAGTAC
GCCAAAAATTTTGACTAGCGGAGGCTAGAAGGAGAGAGATGGGTGCGAGAGCGTCAGTATTAAGCGGGGG
AGAATTAGATCGCGATGGGAAAAAATTCGGTTAAGGCCAGGGGGAAAGAAAAAATATAAATTAAAACATA
TAGTATGGGCAAGCAGGGAGCTAGAACGATTCGCAGTTAATCCTGGCCTGTTAGAAACATCAGAAGGCTG
TAGACAAATACTGGGACAGCTACAACCATCCCTTCAGACAGGATCAGAAGAACTTAGATCATTATATAAT
ACAGTAGCAACCCTCTATTGTGTGCATCAAAGGATAGAGATAAAAGACACCAAGGAAGCTTTAGACAAGA
TAGAGGAAGAGCAAAACAAAAGTAAGACCACCGCACAGCAAGCGGCCGCTGATCTTCAGACCTGGAGGAG
GAGATATGAGGGACAATTGGAGAAGTGAATTATATAAATATAAAGTAGTAAAAATTGAACCATTAGGAGT
AGCACCCACCAAGGCAAAGAGAAGAGTGGTGCAGAGAGAAAAAAGAGCAGTGGGAATAGGAGCTTTGTTC
CTTGGGTTCTTGGGAGCAGCAGGAAGCACTATGGGCGCAGCCTCAATGACGCTGACGGTACAGGCCAGAC
AATTATTGTCTGGTATAGTGCAGCAGCAGAACAATTTGCTGAGGGCTATTGAGGCGCAACAGCATCTGTT
GCAACTCACAGTCTGGGGCATCAAGCAGCTCCAGGCAAGAATCCTGGCTGTGGAAAGATACCTAAAGGAT
CAACAGCTCCTGGGGATTTGGGGTTGCTCTGGAAAACTCATTTGCACCACTGCTGTGCCTTGGAATGCTA
GTTGGAGTAATAAATCTCTGGAACAGATTTGGAATCACACGACCTGGATGGAGTGGGACAGAGAAATTAA
CAATTACACAAGCTTAATACACTCCTTAATTGAAGAATCGCAAAACCAGCAAGAAAAGAATGAACAAGAA
TTATTGGAATTAGATAAATGGGCAAGTTTGTGGAATTGGTTTAACATAACAAATTGGCTGTGGTATATAA
AATTATTCATAATGATAGTAGGAGGCTTGGTAGGTTTAAGAATAGTTTTTGCTGTACTTTCTATAGTGAA
TAGAGTTAGGCAGGGATATTCACCATTATCGTTTCAGACCCACCTCCCAACCCCGAGGGGACCCGACAGG
CCCGAAGGAATAGAAGAAGAAGGTGGAGAGAGAGACAGAGACAGATCCATTCGATTAGTGAACGGATCTC
GACGGTATCGGTTAACTTTTAAAAGAAAAGGGGGGATTGGGGGGTACAGTGCAGGGGAAAGAATAGTAGA
CATAATAGCAACAGACATACAAACTAAAGAATTACAAAAACAAATTACAAAAATTCAAAATTTTATCGAT
CACGAGACTAGCCTCGAGTTTACCACTCCCTATCAGTGATAGAGAAAAGTGAAAGTCGAGTTTACCACTC
CCTATCAGTGATAGAGAAAAGTGAAAGTCGAGTTTACCACTCCCTATCAGTGATAGAGAAAAGTGAAAGT
CGAGTTTACCACTCCCTATCAGTGATAGAGAAAAGTGAAAGTCGAGTTTACCACTCCCTATCAGTGATAG
AGAAAAGTGAAAGTCGAGTTTACCACTCCCTATCAGTGATAGAGAAAAGTGAAAGTCGAGTTTACCACTC
CCTATCAGTGATAGAGAAAAGTGAAAGTCGAGCTCGGTACCCGGGTCGAGTAGGCGTGTACGGTGGGAGG
CCTATATAAGCAGAGCTCGTTTAGTGAACCGTCAGATCGCCTGGAGACGCCATCCACGCTGTTTTGACCT
CCATAGAAGACACCGGGACCGATCCAGCCTCCGCGGCCCCGAATTCGAGCTCGGTACCCGGGGATCCTCT
AGTCAGCTGACGCGTGCCACCATGGAGCTTCTATCGCCGCCACTCCGGGACATAGACTTGACAGGCCCCG
ACGGCTCTCTCTGCTCCTTTGAGACAGCAGACGACTTCTATGATGATCCGTGTTTCGACTCACCAGACCT
GCGCTTTTTTGAGGACCTGGACCCGCGCCTGGTGCACGTGGGAGCCCTCCTGAAACCGGAGGAGCACGCA
CACTTCTCTACTGCGGTGCACCCAGGCCCAGGCGCTCGTGAGGATGAGCATGTGCGCGCGCCCAGCGGGC
ACCACCAGGCGGGTCGCTGCTTGCTGTGGGCCTGCAAGGCGTGCAAGCGCAAGACCACCAACGCTGATCG
CCGCAAGGCCGCCACCATGCGCGAGCGCCGCCGCCTGAGCAAAGTGAATGAGGCCTTCGAGACGCTCAAG
CGCTGCACGTCCAGCAACCCGAACCAGCGGCTACCCAAGGTGGAGATCCTGCGCAACGCCATCCGCTACA
TCGAAGGTCTGCAGGCTCTGCTGCGCGACCAGGACGCCGCGCCCCCTGGCGCCGCTGCCTTCTACGCACC
TGGACCGCTGCCCCCAGGCCGTGGCAGCGAGCACTACAGTGGCGACTCAGACGCGTCCAGCCCGCGCTCC
AACTGCTCTGATGGCATGATGGATTACAGCGGCCCCCCAAGCGGCCCCCGGCGGCAGAATGGCTACGACA
CCGCCTACTACAGTGAGGCGGTGCGCGAGTCCAGGCCAGGGAAGAGTGCGGCTGTGTCGAGCCTCGACTG
CCTGTCCAGCATAGTGGAGCGCATCTCCACAGACAGCCCCGCTGCGCCTGCGCTGCTTTTGGCAGATGCA
CCACCAGAGTCGCCTCCGGGTCCGCCAGAGGGGGCATCCCTAAGCGACACAGAACAGGGAACCCAGACCC
CGTCTCCCGACGCCGCCCCTCAGTGTCCTGCAGGCTCAAACCCCAATGCGATTTATCAGGTGCTTATGCA
TGAGGGCAGAGGAAGTCTTCTAACATGCGGTGACGTGGAGGAGAATCCCGGCCCTATGGTGAGCAAGGGC
GAGGAGCTGTTCACCGGGGTGGTGCCCATCCTGGTCGAGCTGGACGGCGACGTAAACGGCCACAAGTTCA
GCGTGTCCGGCGAGGGCGAGGGCGATGCCACCTACGGCAAGCTGACCCTGAAGTTCATCTGCACCACCGG
CAAGCTGCCCGTGCCCTGGCCCACCCTCGTGACCACCCTGACCTACGGCGTGCAGTGCTTCAGCCGCTAC
CCCGACCACATGAAGCAGCACGACTTCTTCAAGTCCGCCATGCCCGAAGGCTACGTCCAGGAGCGCACCA
TCTTCTTCAAGGACGACGGCAACTACAAGACCCGCGCCGAGGTGAAGTTCGAGGGCGACACCCTGGTGAA
CCGCATCGAGCTGAAGGGCATCGACTTCAAGGAGGACGGCAACATCCTGGGGCACAAGCTGGAGTACAAC
TACAACAGCCACAACGTCTATATCATGGCCGACAAGCAGAAGAACGGCATCAAGGTGAACTTCAAGATCC
GCCACAACATCGAGGACGGCAGCGTGCAGCTCGCCGACCACTACCAGCAGAACACCCCCATCGGCGACGG
CCCCGTGCTGCTGCCCGACAACCACTACCTGAGCACCCAGTCCGCCCTGAGCAAAGACCCCAACGAGAAG
CGCGATCACATGGTCCTGCTGGAGTTCGTGACCGCCGCCGGGATCACTCTCGGCATGGACGAGCTGTACA
AGCCCAAGAAGAAGAGGAAGGTGGGTGGCCCTAAGAAAAAGAGAAAGGTGTGAGCTAGCGCGGCCGCATC
GATAAGCTTGTGGACGATATCGAATTCGCACGGGGTTGGGGTTGCGCCTTTTCCAAGGCAGCCCTGGGTT
TGCGCAGGGACGCGGCTGCTCTGGGCGTGGTTCCGGGAAACGCAGCGGCGCCGACCCTGGGTCTCGCACA
TTCTTCACGTCCGTTCGCAGCGTCACCCGGATCTTCGCCGCTACCCTTGTGGGCCCCCCGGCGACGCTTC
CTGCTCCGCCCCTAAGTCGGGAAGGTTCCTTGCGGTTCGCGGCGTGCCGGACGTGACAAACGGAAGCCGC
ACGTCTCACTAGTACCCTCGCAGACGGACAGCGCCAGGGAGCAATGGCAGCGCGCCGACCGCGATGGGCT
GTGGCCAATAGCGGCTGCTCAGCGGGGCGCGCCGAGAGCAGCGGCCGGGAAGGGGCGGTGCGGGAGGCGG
GGTGTGGGGCGGTAGTGTGGGCCCTGTTCCTGCCCGCGCGGTGTTCCGCATTCTGCAAGCCTCCGGAGCG
CACGTCGGCAGTCGGCTCCCTCGTTGACCGAATCACCGACCTCTCTCCCCAGGGGGGATCCGTTTATCTG
CAGAATTCGCCCTTGACGTCATGTCTAGACTGGACAAGAGCAAAGTCATAAACGGCGCTCTGGAATTACT
CAATGGAGTCGGTATCGAAGGCCTGACGACAAGGAAACTCGCTCAAAAGCTGGGAGTTGAGCAGCCTACC
CTGTACTGGCACGTGAAGAACAAGCGGGCCCTGCTCGATGCCCTGCCAATCGAGATGCTGGACAGGCATC
ATACCCACTTCTGCCCCCTGGAAGGCGAGTCATGGCAAGACTTTCTGCGGAACAACGCCAAGTCATTCCG
CTGTGCTCTCCTCTCACATCGCGACGGGGCTAAAGTGCATCTCGGCACCCGCCCAACAGAGAAACAGTAC
GAAACCCTGGAAAATCAGCTCGCGTTCCTGTGTCAGCAAGGCTTCTCCCTGGAGAACGCACTGTACGCTC
TGTCCGCCGTGGGCCACTTTACACTGGGCTGCGTATTGGAGGAACAGGAGCATCAAGTAGCAAAAGAGGA
AAGAGAGACACCTACCACCGATTCTATGCCCCCACTTCTGAGACAAGCAATTGAGCTGTTCGACCGGCAG
GGAGCCGAACCTGCCTTCCTTTTCGGCCTGGAACTAATCATATGTGGCCTGGAGAAACAGCTAAAGTGCG
AAAGCGGCGGGCCGGCCGACGCCCTTGACGATTTTGACTTAGACATGCTCCCAGCCGATGCCCTTGACGA
CTTTGACCTTGATATGCTGCCTGCTGACGCTCTTGACGATTTTGACCTTGACATGCTCCCCGGGTAACGG
ACCGGACGTCAAGGGCGAATTCCAGCACACTGGGAATTCCGCCCCTCTCCCTCCCCCCCCCCTAACGTTA
CTGGCCGAAGCCGCTTGGAATAAGGCCGGTGTGCGTTTGTCTATATGTTATTTTCCACCATATTGCCGTC
TTTTGGCAATGTGAGGGCCCGGAAACCTGGCCCTGTCTTCTTGACGAGCATTCCTAGGGGTCTTTCCCCT
CTCGCCAAAGGAATGCAAGGTCTGTTGAATGTCGTGAAGGAAGCAGTTCCTCTGGAAGCTTCTTGAAGAC
AAACAACGTCTGTAGCGACCCTTTGCAGGCAGCGGAACCCCCCACCTGGCGACAGGTGCCTCTGCGGCCA
AAAGCCACGTGTATAAGATACACCTGCAAAGGCGGCACAACCCCAGTGCCACGTTGTGAGTTGGATAGTT
GTGGAAAGAGTCAAATGGCTCTCCTCAAGCGTATTCAACAAGGGGCTGAAGGATGCCCAGAAGGTACCCC
ATTGTATGGGATCTGATCTGGGGCCTCGGTGCACATGCTTTACATGTGTTTAGTCGAGGTTAAAAAAACG
TCTAGGCCCCCCGAACCACGGGGACGTGGTTTTCCTTTGAAAAACACGATGATAATATGGCCACAACCAT
GACCGAGTACAAGCCCACGGTGCGCCTCGCCACCCGCGACGACGTCCCCAGGGCCGTACGCACCCTCGCC
GCCGCGTTCGCCGACTACCCCGCCACGCGCCACACCGTCGATCCGGACCGCCACATCGAGCGGGTCACCG
AGCTGCAAGAACTCTTCCTCACGCGCGTCGGGCTCGACATCGGCAAGGTGTGGGTCGCGGACGACGGCGC
CGCGGTGGCGGTCTGGACCACGCCGGAGAGCGTCGAAGCGGGGGCGGTGTTCGCCGAGATCGGCCCGCGC
ATGGCCGAGTTGAGCGGTTCCCGGCTGGCCGCGCAGCAACAGATGGAAGGCCTCCTGGCGCCGCACCGGC
CCAAGGAGCCCGCGTGGTTCCTGGCCACCGTCGGCGTCTCGCCCGACCACCAGGGCAAGGGTCTGGGCAG
CGCCGTCGTGCTCCCCGGAGTGGAGGCGGCCGAGCGCGCCGGGGTGCCCGCCTTCCTGGAGACCTCCGCG
CCCCGCAACCTCCCCTTCTACGAGCGGCTCGGCTTCACCGTCACCGCCGACGTCGAGGTGCCCGAAGGAC
CGCGCACCTGGTGCATGACCCGCAAGCCCGGTGCCTGACCAGCACACTGGCGGCCGTTA
