>Addgene plasmid #69546 | tetO-MyoD-T2A-GFPnls-mPGK-rtTA-IRES-Puro | addgene partial sequence | sequence record 125606 | cPPT-F 5'-gggaaagaatagtagacataatag-3'
AATTACAAAAATTCAAAATTTTATCGATCACGAGACTAGCCTCGAGTTTACCACTCCCTATCAGTGATAG
AGAAAAGTGAAAGTCGAGTTTACCACTCCCTATCAGTGATAGAGAAAAGTGAAAGTCGAGTTTACCACTC
CCTATCAGTGATAGAGAAAAGTGAAAGTCGAGTTTACCACTCCCTATCAGTGATAGAGAAAAGTGAAAGT
CGAGTTTACCACTCCCTATCAGTGATAGAGAAAAGTGAAAGTCGAGTTTACCACTCCCTATCAGTGATAG
AGAAAAGTGAAAGTCGAGTTTACCACTCCCTATCAGTGATAGAGAAAAGTGAAAGTCGAGCTCGNNACCC
GGGTCGAGGTAGGCGTGTACGGTGGGAGGCCTATATAAGCAGAGCTCGTTTAGTGAACCGTCAGATCGCC
TGGAGACGCCATCCACGCTGTTTTGACCTCCATAGAAGACACCGGGACCGATCCAGCCTCCGCGGCCCCG
AATTCGAGCTCGGTACCCGGGGATCCTCTAGTCAGCTGACGCGTGCCACCATGGAGCTTCTATCGCCGCC
ACTCCGGGACATAGACTTGACAGGCCCCGACGGCTCTCTCTGCTCCTTTGAGACAGCAGACGACTTCTAT
GATGATCCGTGTTTCGACTCACCAG
