>Addgene plasmid #69546 | tetO-MyoD-T2A-GFPnls-mPGK-rtTA-IRES-Puro | addgene partial sequence | sequence record 125611 | pLJM1-3 5'-GACGTGAAGAATGTGCGAGA-3'
GCGTCCCTGCGCAAACCCAGGGCTGCCTTGGAAAAGGCGCAACCCCAACCCCGTGCGAATTCGATATCGT
CCACAAGCTTATCGATGCGGCCGCGCTAGCTCACACCTTTCTCTTTTTCTTAGGGCCACCCACCTTCCTC
TTCTTCTTGGGCTTGTACAGCTCGTCCATGCCGAGAGTGATCCCGGCGGCGGTCACGAACTCCAGCAGGA
CCATGTGATCGCGCTTCTCGTTGGGGTCTTTGCTCAGGGCGGACTGGGTGCTCAGGTAGTGGTTGTCGGG
CAGCAGCACGGGGCCGTCGCCGATGGGGGTGTTCTGCTGGTAGTGGTCGGCGAGCTGCACGCTGCCGTCC
TCGATGTTGTGGCGGATCTTGAAGTTCACCTTGATGCCGTTCTTCTGCTTGTCGGCCATGATATAGACGT
TGTGGCTGTTGTAGTTGTACTCCAGCTTGTGCCCCAGGATGTTGCCGTCCTCCTTGAAGTCGATGCCCTT
CAGCTCGATGCGGTTCACCAGGGTGTCGCCCTCGAACTTCACCTCGGCGCGGGTCTTGTAGTTGCCGTCG
TCCTTGAAGAAGATGGTGC
